Addgene plasmid #37232: pET-DUET-GST-eIF4G1-His6, eIF4E
Depositing lab: Jon Lorsch. Depositing organization: Johns Hopkins University and School of Medicine. Publication: The 5'-7-methylguanosine cap on eukaryotic mRNAs serves both to stimulate canonical translation initiation and to block an alternative pathway. Mitchell SF, Walker SE, Algire MA, Park EH, Hinnebusch AG, Lorsch JR. Mol Cell. 2010 Sep 24;39(6):950-62. 10.1016/j.molcel.2010.08.021 PubMed 20864040.
Backbone
  Vector backbone: pETDuet-1
  Backbone manufacturer: EMD bioscience
  Backbone size w/o insert (bp): 5420
  Vector type: Bacterial Expression
Growth in bacteria
  Bacterial resistance: Ampicillin, 100 μg/mL
  Growth temperature: 37°C
  Growth strain: DH5alpha
  Copy number: Unknown
Gene/Insert 1
  Gene/Insert name: TIF4631 (alt name: eIF4G1)
  Species: S. cerevisiae (budding yeast)
  Entrez Gene: TIF4631 (a.k.a. YGR162W)
  Promoter: T7
  Tag / fusion protein: GST (N terminal on insert); His6 (C terminal on insert)
  Cloning method: Restriction Enzyme; 5′ cloning site NcoI (unknown if destroyed); 3′ cloning site HindIII (unknown if destroyed)
  Sequencing primers: 5′ pET Upstream (ATGCGTCCGGCGTAGA)
Gene/Insert 2
  Gene/Insert name: CDC33 (alt name: eIF4E)
  Species: S. cerevisiae (budding yeast)
  Entrez Gene: CDC33 (a.k.a. YOL139C, TIF45)
  Promoter: T7
  Cloning method: Restriction Enzyme; 5′ cloning site NdeI (unknown if destroyed); 3′ cloning site XhoI (unknown if destroyed)
  Sequencing primers: 5′ DuetUP2 (TTGTACACGGCCGCATAATC); 3′ T7-term
Terms and licenses: Academic/Nonprofit Terms; Industry Terms: Not Available to Industry
How to cite: pET-DUET-GST-eIF4G1-His6, eIF4E was a gift from Jon Lorsch (Addgene plasmid # 37232 ; http://n2t.net/addgene:37232 ; RRID:Addgene_37232)
