[The description below was written by a language model from this plasmid's Addgene catalogue record.]
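Description:
pET-DUET-GST-eIF4G1-His6, eIF4E is a bacterial co-expression plasmid built on the pETDuet-1 backbone, a vector designed to carry two separate open reading frames, each in its own multiple cloning site under a T7 promoter. It is selected in bacteria with ampicillin. The record gives the copy number as unknown and includes no feature table, so backbone details such as the origin of replication are not documented here. Because transcription depends on T7 RNA polymerase, protein production requires a host that supplies that polymerase, while an ordinary cloning strain serves for propagation.

The payload consists of two budding yeast (S. cerevisiae) translation initiation factor genes. The first cassette, cloned between NcoI and HindIII, carries TIF4631, encoding eIF4G1, fused to GST at its N terminus and to a His6 tag at its C terminus. The second cassette, cloned between NdeI and XhoI, carries CDC33, encoding the cap-binding protein eIF4E, with no tag listed. Since eIF4E and eIF4G are partners within the eIF4F cap-binding complex, expressing them from one plasmid allows the two proteins to be made together in the same cell. Tags at both ends of eIF4G1 offer two independent affinity handles, which could in principle help enrich for the full-length scaffold protein and any eIF4E bound to it, though the record does not describe a purification scheme. The associated publication concerns the role of the mRNA 5′ cap in eukaryotic translation initiation, consistent with use of this construct to produce recombinant yeast initiation factors for biochemical studies.
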