>Addgene plasmid #37232 | pET-DUET-GST-eIF4G1-His6, eIF4E | addgene partial sequence | sequence record 49478 | T7-term
TAGTAGACGAGTCCATGTGCTGGCGTTCAAATTTCGCAGCAGCGGTTTCTTTACCAGACTCGAGTTACAA
GGTGATTGATGGTTGAGGGTGTCTACCATTGGCACTGGAATGTGGAAAGAATTCCAAATGCCCGTCATCG
GTTAATTTTAAAACTTGCTTGAATTTACCACCAATTCTCAATAGTGGTTCTTTGTCTTCAGATTTAGTCC
ATAAGGCAAACTTGTTACCACCTTTTCTAATGCTTAAAACGACACCGTTAATTTGGGAGTCGTCTTCATC
AATTGTTTCACCAATAACTGCTAGTAAAGTTCTTAGCCATAATTCATCAATATCAGCACCTTTTCCTCTA
AGTTGGAAAGACCATTTACCACCTTTAGCATTGGCTTCATCTTCCCATTCAGGTCTAACGTCATTACGGA
AGACGTGGTAATCTGATTTCAATGGTAGTTCGTGTGGCTCAGGAATATTTTGAATGATAGCCCAAAATTC
TTCAACAGTTTGGAATGAAGTGACGGGACGTAATAGATCAGACCACGACTCAGATTTATCGACGGCTGGC
TTTGTGTACCATAAAGTCCATTTGGTGTTCAATGGGTGCTTGACATCGAAGTGAGCACTGTCACTTAAAA
CAGTCTTTGGAGTAGCTGTGGTATCATCGACTGAAACGTTTTCTTCAAACTTCTTGCTAACTTCTTCAAC
GGACATATGTATATCTCCTTCTTATACTTAACTAATATACTAAGATGGGGAATTGTTATCCGCTCACAAT
TCCCCTATAGTGAGTCGTATTAATTTCGATTATGCGGCCGTGTACAATACGATTACTTTC
