>Addgene plasmid #37232 | pET-DUET-GST-eIF4G1-His6, eIF4E | addgene partial sequence | sequence record 49936 | pBRrevBam 5'-GGTGATGTCGGCGATATAGG-3'
CACTATAGGGGAATTGTGAGCGGATAACAATTCCCCTCTAGAAATAATTTTGTTTAACTTTAAGAAGGAG
ATATACCATGTCCCCTATACTAGGTTATTGGAAAATTAAGGGCCTTGTGCAACCCACTCGACTTCTTTTG
GAATATCTTGAAGAAAAATATGAAGAGCATTTGTATGAGCGCGATGAAGGTGATAAATGGCGAAACAAAA
AGTTTGAATTGGGTTTGGAGTTTCCCAATCTTCCTTATTATATTGATGGTGATGTTAAATTAACACAGTC
TATGGCCATCATACGTTATATAGCTGACAAGCACAACATGTTGGGTGGTTGTCCAAAAGAGCGTGCAGAG
ATTTCAATGCTTGAAGGAGCGGTTTTGGATATTAGATACGGTGTTTCGAGAATTGCATATAGTAAAGACT
TTGAAACTCTCAAAGTTGATTTTCTTAGCAAGCTACCTGAAATGCTGAAAATGTTCGAAGATCGTTTATG
TCATAAAACATATTTAAATGGTGATCATGTAACCCATCCTGACTTCATGTTGTATGACGCTCTTGATGTT
GTTTTATACATGGACCCAATGTGCCTGGATGCGTTCCCAAAATTAGTTTGTTTTAAAAAACGTATTGAAG
CTATCCCACAAATTGATAAGTACTTGAAATCCAGCAAGTATATAGCATGGCCTTTGCAGGGCTGGCAAGC
CACGTTTGGTGGTGGCGACCATCCTCCAAAATCGGATCTGGTTCCCGCG
