>Addgene plasmid #37232 | pET-DUET-GST-eIF4G1-His6, eIF4E | addgene partial sequence | sequence record 51184 | eIF4G1-3 5'-TGAGGAAGAGGAGAGACAACG-3'
CGTACGAACAACTCCAGTAATAGACACTCTTTCAGAAGGGACGCTCCTCCTGCATCAAAAGATAGCTTTA
TCACAACCAGAACATATTCTCAAAGAAATAGCCAAAGGGCTCCTCCTCCAAAGGAAGAACCAGCTGCACC
AACTTCTACCGCAACAAATATGTTCAGTGCATTAATGGGAGAAAGTGATGACGAAGAGCATCATCATCAT
CATCATTGAAAGCTTGCGGCCGCATAATGCTTAAGTCGAACAGAAAGTAATCGTATTGTACACGGCCGCA
TAATCGAAATTAATACGACTCACTATAGGGGAATTGTGAGCGGATAACAATTCCCCATCTTAGTATATTA
GTTAAGTATAAGAAGGAGATATACATATGTCCGTTGAAGAAGTTAGCAAGAAGTTTGAAGAAAACGTTTC
AGTCGATGATACCACAGCTACTCCAAAGACTGTTTTAAGTGACAGTGCTCACTTCGATGTCAAGCACCCA
TTGAACACCAAATGGACTTTATGGTACACAAAGCCAGCCGTCGATAAATCTGAGTCGTGGTCTGATCTAT
TACGTCCCGTCACTTCATTCCAAACTGTTGAAGAATTTTGGGCTATCATTCAAAATATTCCTGAGCCACA
CGAACTACCATTGAAATCAGATTACCACGTCTTCCGTAATGACGTTAGANCTGAATGGGAAGATGAAGCC
AATGCTAAAGGTGGTAAATGGTCTTTCCAACTTAGAGGAAAAGGTGCTGATATTGATGAATTATGGCTAA
