>Addgene plasmid #37232 | pET-DUET-GST-eIF4G1-His6, eIF4E | addgene partial sequence | sequence record 51189 | pGEX5
GCGTGGATCCATGACAGACGAAACTGCTCAGCCGACACAATCTGCTTCAAAGCAGGAATCTGCTGCTCTG
AAACAGACAGGCGATGACCAGCAGGAATCTCAGCAACAACGTGGCTACACCAACTACAACAATGGTAGCA
ACTATACCCAAAAGAAGCCTTACAACAGCAACAGACCTCATCAGCAAAGAGGTGGTAAATTTGGACCAAA
CAGATATAACAACCGTGGCAACTATAATGGTGGCGGTAGTTTCAGAGGTGGACACATGGGAGCCAACAGC
TCAAACGTGCCATGGACTGGTTACTATAATAACTACCCCGTTTACTACCAGCCCCAGCAAATGGCGGCCG
CTGGTAGTGCCCCTGCTAATCCAATTCCTGTCGAAGAGAAGTCACCTGTTCCAACTAAGATAGAAATCAC
TACCAAGTCTGGTGAACACTTAGATTTGAAAGAACAGCATAAAGCCAAGCTACAGTCTCAGGAAAGATCT
ACTGTGTCTCCGCAACCAGAGTCAAAGTTAAAAGAAACTTCTGATTCTACTTCTACTTCTACTCCAACTC
CTACCCCTTCCACTAATGACTCTAAGGCCAGTTCTGAAGAAAATATATCTGAAGCTGAAAAGACAAGAAG
AAATTTCATCGAGCAAGTTAAACTTCGTAAAGCTGCTTTAGAAAAGAAGAGAAAGGAGCAACTTGAAGGT
TCTAGTGGCAACAATAATATTCCAATGAAGACTACCCCAGAAAATGTGGAAGAGAAGGGATCGGACAAAC
CTGAGGTAACCGAAAAAACCAAGCCTGCTGA
